>Addgene plasmid #60912 | pcDNA4TO-CAMSAP1L1-24xGCN4-IRES-puro | depositor full sequence | sequence record 98297 | pcDNA4TO-CAMSAP1L1-24xGCN4-IRES-puro sequence 12697 bps
GACGGATCGGGAGATCTCCCGATCCCCTATGGTGCACTCTCAGTACAATCTGCTCTGATGCCGCATAGTT
AAGCCAGTATCTGCTCCCTGCTTGTGTGTTGGAGGTCGCTGAGTAGTGCGCGAGCAAAATTTAAGCTACA
ACAAGGCAAGGCTTGACCGACAATTGCATGAAGAATCTGCTTAGGGTTAGGCGTTTTGCGCTGCTTCGCG
ATGTACGGGCCAGATATACGCGTTGACATTGATTATTGACTAGTTATTAATAGTAATCAATTACGGGGTC
ATTAGTTCATAGCCCATATATGGAGTTCCGCGTTACATAACTTACGGTAAATGGCCCGCCTGGCTGACCG
CCCAACGACCCCCGCCCATTGACGTCAATAATGACGTATGTTCCCATAGTAACGCCAATAGGGACTTTCC
ATTGACGTCAATGGGTGGAGTATTTACGGTAAACTGCCCACTTGGCAGTACATCAAGTGTATCATATGCC
AAGTACGCCCCCTATTGACGTCAATGACGGTAAATGGCCCGCCTGGCATTATGCCCAGTACATGACCTTA
TGGGACTTTCCTACTTGGCAGTACATCTACGTATTAGTCATCGCTATTACCATGGTGATGCGGTTTTGGC
AGTACATCAATGGGCGTGGATAGCGGTTTGACTCACGGGGATTTCCAAGTCTCCACCCCATTGACGTCAG
CTCAGCTTTCTAGACCGCGCGCAAATGGGCGGTAGGCGTGTACGGTGGGAGGTCTATATAAGCAGAGCTC
TCCCTATCAGTGATAGAGATCTCCCTATCAGTGATAGAGATCGTCGACGAGCTCGTTTAGTGAACCGTCA
GATCGCCTGGAGACGCCATCCACGCTGTTTTGACCTCCATAGAAGACACCGGGACCGATCCAGCCTCCGG
ACTCTAGCGTTTAAACTTAAGCTTGGTACCGAGCTCGGATCCGGCCACCATGGGGGATGCTGCAGACCCC
AGGGAGATGAGAAAGACGTTCATTGTTCCAGCCATCAAGCCTTTTGACCACTATGATTTCTCCAGGGCCA
AAATCGCCTGCAATCTGGCCTGGCTGGTGGCCAAAGCCTTTGGGACAGAAAATGTGCCAGAGGAACTTCA
AGAACCATTTTACACAGATCAGTATGACCAGGAACACATCAAACCACCTGTTGTTAATTTGCTTCTATCG
GCTGAACTATACTGTCGTGCTGGGAGTCTCATTCTCAAGAGTGATGCTGCAAAACCCCTTTTGGGCCATG
ATGCTGTAATCCAGGCTTTAGCACAGAAAGGTCTTTATGTCACTGACCAGGAAAAATTGGTAACTGAACG
AGATCTCCACAAGAAACCCATACAGATGAGTGCACATTTGGCCATGATCGATACCCTCATGATGGCTTAT
ACTGTAGAAATGGTCAGTATAGAAAAAGTAATTGCGTGTGCTCAGCAGTATTCAGCTTTTTTTCAAGCCA
CAGATCTGCCCTATGATATTGAGGACGCTGTCATGTACTGGATAAATAAGGTAAATGAACATTTGAAAGA
CATAATGGAACAAGAACAAAAACTGAAAGAACATCACACAGTTGAAGCTCCAGGAGGTCAAAAGTCTCCT
TCCAAATGGTTTTGGAAACTGGTTCCAGCTCGTTATCGGAAAGAGCAAACATTGCTTAAGCAACTGCCTT
GCATTCCATTGGTAGAAAATTTGTTGAAGGATGGGACAGATGGCTGTGCATTAGCTGCCCTTATTCATTT
TTACTGTCCTGATGTTGTCAGATTAGAGGATATTTGTTTGAAAGAAACTATGTCTTTGGCTGATAGCCTG
TATAATCTGCAGCTGATTCAAGAATTTTGCCAAGAATACTTGAACCAGTGTTGCCATTTCACTCTGGAAG
ATATGCTCTATGCTGCTTCATCCATAAAGAGTAATTATTTGGTGTTCATGGCGGAACTGTTCTGGTGGTT
TGAAGTGGTGAAGCCGTCTTTTGTACAGCCTCGTGTTGTTCGTCCACAAGGAGCTGAACCTGTAAAAGAT
ATGCCTTCAATTCCTGTCTTGAATGCTGCCAAAAGAAATGTCTTAGATAGTAGTTCTGACTTCCCTTCAA
GTGGGGAAGGAGCTACATTTACACAGTCTCATCATCATTTGCCTTCTAGGTATTCACGTCCCCAGGCTCA
TTCTTCAGCCTCAGGAGGAATTAGAAGGTCTTCATCTATGTCTTATGTTGATGGCTTCATAGGGACATGG
CCCAAAGAGAAAAGATCATCAGTGCATGGCGTATCATTTGATATTTCTTTTGATAAAGAAGATAGTGTAC
AGAGATCCACTCCAAACCGAGGAATCACTCGTTCTATTAGTAATGAAGGACTTACTCTGAACAACAGTCA
TGTATCTAAACACATTAGGAAAAATTTGTCCTTCAAGCCAATAAATGGAGAAGAGGAAGCAGAGAGCATT
GAAGAAGAACTTAATATAGATTCTCACAGTGACCTCAAATCTTGTGTGCCCCTTAACACAAATGAACTAA
ATTCTAATGAGAATATTCATTACAAGCTTCCAAATGGAGCTTTACAAAATAGAATACTTCTTGACGAGTT
TGGCAATCAGATCGAGACACCAAGCATTGAAGAAGCATTACAAATAATTCATGATACTGAAAAATCTCCT
CATACACCTCAGCCAGACCAAATTGCTAATGGCTTCTTTCTTCATAGTCAAGAAATGAGTATCTTAAATT
CAAATATCAAGTTAAATCAATCTAGTCCTGATAATGTAACTGATACGAAAGGTGCCTTGAGTCCCATAAC
TGACAATACTGAAGTAGACACTGGAATTCACGTTCCTTCAGAAGATATTCCTGAAACTATGGACGAAGAT
TCTTCGTTGAGAGATTATACTGTAAGCTTGGACTCTGACATGGATGATGCATCTAAATTTCTTCAGGATT
ATGATATTCGAACTGGCAACACCAGGGAAGCTTTGAGTCCTTGTCCAAGTACTGTAAGTACCAAGTCTCA
GCCAGGCAGCAGTGCTTCTTCTAGTTCTGGAGTTAAAATGACCAGCTTTGCTGAACAAAAATTCAGGAAA
CTGAATCATACCGATGGAAAAAGTAGTGGAAGCAGTTCTCAAAAAACTACACCAGAAGGCTCTGAACTTA
ATATTCCTCATGTGGTTGCTTGGGCACAAATTCCAGAAGAAACAGGGCTTCCACAGGGACGGGACACTAC
CCAGCTGTTGGCCTCTGAAATGGTGCATCTTAGGATGAAACTAGAAGAAAAGAGGCGTGCTATAGAAGCC
CAGAAAAAGAAAATGGAAGCTGCTTTTACCAAACAGAGACAGAAAATGGGAAGGACAGCATTCCTTACTG
TAGTGAAAAAGAAAGGGGATGGGATATCTCCTCTACGAGAGGAAGCGGCGGGTGCAGAAGATGAGAAAGT
ATATACTGATCGAGCAAAAGAAAAGGAATCACAAAAAACTGATGGACAAAGGAGCAAGTCACTGGCAGAT
ATAAAAGAGAGCATGGAGAATCCTCAAGCCAAATGGCTAAAGTCTCCAACTACACCTATTGATCCTGAGA
AGCAGTGGAACCTGGCAAGCCCCTCAGAAGAAACTTTAAATGAAGGAGAGATTTTAGAATATACCAAATC
CATTGAAAAGTTAAATTCATCCCTGCATTTTCTACAACAAGAAATGCAACGCTTGTCACTTCAGCAGGAG
ATGTTAATGCAGATGAGAGAGCAACAATCTTGGGTGATTTCACCTCCACAACCCTCTCCACAGAAACAGA
TTCGAGATTTTAAGCCTTCTAAGCAGGCAGGCCTGTCATCAGCCATTGCACCATTCTCCTCAGACTCCCC
TCGTCCTACTCACCCATCTCCACAGTCTTCTAACAGGAAAAGTGCATCTTTTTCTGTTAAAAGTCAAAGG
ACTCCTAGGCCAAATGAGTTAAAAATAACACCTTTGAATCGAACCTTGACACCTCCTCGGTCTGTGGATA
GCCTTCCTCGGTTAAGGAGGTTTTCACCAAGTCAAGTTCCTATTCAAACTAGGTCATTTGTATGTTTTGG
GGATGATGGAGAACCTCAGTTAAAGGAATCCAAACCTAAAGAGGAAGTTAAAAAGGAGGAATTGGAATCC
AAAGGGACTTTGGAACAGCGTGGACATAATCCAGAAGAAAAGGAAATCAAACCTTTTGAGTCAACAGTCT
CTGAAGTCCTATCACTGCCTGTCACAGAGACTGTATGTCTGACACCAAATGAGGACCAATTGAATCAACC
CACAGAACCCCCTCCTAAACCCGTTTTCCCACCCACTGCTCCAAAAAATGTTAATCTGATTGAAGTTTCC
CTCTCAGATTTGAAACCCCCTGAAAAGGCTGATGTACCTGTTGAAAAATATGATGGAGAAAGTGATAAAG
AACAATTTGATGATGACCAGAAAGTATGCTGTGGATTCTTTTTTAAGGATGATCAAAAAGCAGAAAATGA
TATGGCAATGAAACGGGCAGCTTTGTTGGAGAAAAGATTAAGAAGGGAAAAGGAAACTCAGCTCCGGAAA
CAACAGTTGGAAGCAGAAATGGAGCATAAGAAGGAGGAAACAAGGCGTAAAACTGAGGAAGAACGTCAGA
AGAAAGAAGATGAGAGAGCACGCAGAGAATTTATTAGGCAAGAATATATGAGGCGGAAACAACTGAAACT
AATGGAAGATATGGATACAGTAATTAAACCCCGTCCTCAAGTAGTAAAACAAAAAAAACAGCGACCAAAA
TCTATTCACAGAGATCATATTGAATCCCCCAAAACACCAATAAAGGGTCCTCCAGTCTCTAGCCTTTCTT
TGGCATCGCTGAACACGGGTGATAACGAGAGTGTACATTCAGGCAAGAGGACGCCAAGATCAGAGTCTGT
AGAAGGCTTCTTATCTCCAAGTCGTTGTGGCAGTCGAAATGGAGAAAAAGACTGGGAGAATGCATCAACA
ACTTCTTCAGTGGCTTCTGGAACAGAATATACAGGACCAAAGCTCTACAAAGAACCCAGTGCAAAATCCA
ATAAGCACATAATACAAAATGCTTTAGCTCATTGCTGTTTGGCTGGAAAAGTAAATGAAGGTCAGAAGAA
AAAAATACTGGAGGAAATGGAGAAATCAGATGCCAACAACTTCTTAATCTTGTTCCGGGATTCAGGATGC
CAGTTCAGATCTTTATACACTTATTGCCCAGAAACTGAAGAAATCAATAAACTGACTGGGATAGGCCCTA
AATCTATCACTAAAAAAATGATTGAAGGACTTTACAAATATAATTCTGACAGGAAACAGTTTAGCCACAT
ACCCGCTAAAACTTTATCTGCCAGTGTTGATGCAATTACCATTCATAGCCATTTATGGCAGACCAAAAGA
CCAGTAACACCCAAAAAACTTTTACCCACTAAGGCAGGTGTACAAAGCGGTCCGGGAGGTTCTGGAGGAT
TGTTGCCCAAAAACTACCACTTGGAGAACGAGGTCGCAAGGTTGAAAAAATTGGTCGGTGAGCGTGGCGG
CTCAGGCGGCCTTCTTCCAAAAAATTATCATCTTGAAAATGAAGTTGCTAGACTTAAAAAACTTGTTGGA
GAAAGAGGCGGGAGCGGCGGCCTGCTGCCCAAGAACTACCACCTGGAGAACGAGGTCGCCCGCCTGAAGA
AGCTGGTCGGCGAGCGCGGTGGTTCTGGAGGTTTGCTCCCAAAGAACTACCACTTGGAAAACGAAGTCGC
AAGATTGAAGAAGTTGGTCGGTGAAAGAGGAGGAAGCGGAGGATTATTACCTAAAAATTATCATTTGGAA
AATGAAGTTGCTAGATTGAAGAAGTTGGTTGGAGAGAGAGGGGGGTCTGGAGGACTACTACCGAAAAACT
ACCACCTAGAGAACGAGGTGGCCCGACTAAAAAAGCTAGTGGGCGAGCGCGGCGGCAGTGGCGGCCTCCT
CCCCAAGAATTACCACCTCGAAAATGAAGTAGCAAGGCTCAAGAAGCTCGTAGGAGAAAGAGGTGGTTCC
GGGGGACTCCTTCCAAAAAACTATCATCTTGAAAACGAAGTTGCACGTCTTAAAAAACTTGTTGGCGAAC
GTGGCGGCTCTGGCGGGCTGCTGCCCAAGAATTACCACCTGGAAAATGAAGTGGCCCGCCTGAAGAAGCT
GGTGGGCGAACGCGGAGGCAGTGGAGGCCTACTACCGAAGAACTACCACCTAGAGAACGAGGTGGCACGC
CTAAAGAAGCTAGTGGGCGAGCGCGGCGGCTCGGGTGGTTTATTACCTAAGAATTATCATTTAGAAAATG
AAGTAGCTCGATTAAAGAAGTTAGTAGGTGAACGTGGTGGGTCTGGTGGTCTTCTTCCGAAGAACTACCA
CCTTGAGAACGAGGTAGCTCGTCTTAAGAAACTTGTAGGTGAGCGTGGTGGAAGCGGTGGTGGGCTGGCA
AGCCACGTTTGGTGCCGGGAGCTGCATGTGTCAGAGGAACTTTTGCCAAAGAATTATCATCTTGAGAACG
AAGTGGCTCGTCTTAAGAAACTCGTAGGAGAAAGAGGTGGCAGTGGAGGTCTGCTTCCCAAGAATTACCA
CCTGGAAAATGAGGTAGCTAGACTGAAAAAGCTCGTAGGCGAGCGCGGGGGAAGTGGGGGATTGCTGCCA
AAAAATTATCATTTGGAGAACGAAGTAGCACGACTAAAGAAATTAGTTGGGGAGAGGGGGGGATCGGGTG
GCTTACTCCCGAAAAATTATCATCTCGAAAACGAAGTGGCTCGGCTAAAAAAGTTAGTTGGAGAGCGTGG
CGGTTCTGGAGGCCTATTACCAAAAAACTACCACCTCGAAAATGAGGTGGCACGCTTAAAAAAGCTGGTC
GGAGAACGGGGAGGCAGTGGTGGCCTACTACCCAAGAATTATCATCTTGAGAACGAGGTAGCGCGTTTGA
AGAAGCTCGTCGGTGAAAGAGGTGGCTCAGGAGGGCTGCTCCCAAAGAACTATCATCTTGAAAATGAGGT
CGCTCGATTAAAAAAGTTAGTGGGCGAGAGGGGAGGCAGTGGTGGGCTACTTCCTAAGAATTACCACCTC
GAAAACGAAGTAGCTCGATTAAAGAAATTGGTCGGTGAGAGAGGTGGGTCGGGTGGCTTACTGCCGAAAA
ATTATCATCTGGAAAATGAGGTAGCGAGACTAAAAAAGCTCGTAGGTGAGAGAGGGGGTTCTGGCGGCTT
GCTACCAAAAAATTATCATCTTGAGAACGAAGTTGCTAGGCTCAAAAAGCTGGTTGGAGAGCGCGGCGGC
TCAGGCGGTCTGTTACCCAAAAACTACCACTTGGAAAATGAGGTTGCCAGATTGAAGAAACTGGTCGGCG
AGCGCGGTGGAAGTGGAGGACTACTTCCTAAAAATTATCATTTGGAGAACGAAGTCGCTAGACTGAAAAA
GTTGGTTGGGGAACGAGGAGGGTCTGGCGGCAAGCTAGTCGAATTCGACACGTAGGCTAGCTTAGTAGGC
GGCCGCCCCCCCCCTAACGTTACTGGCCGAAGCCGCTTGGAATAAGGCCGGTGTGCGTTTGTCTATATGT
TATTTTCCACCATATTGCCGTCTTTTGGCAATGTGAGGGCCCGGAAACCTGGCCCTGTCTTCTTGACGAG
CATTCCTAGGGGTCTTTCCCCTCTCGCCAAAGGAATGCAAGGTCTGTTGAATGTCGTGAAGGAAGCAGTT
CCTCTGGAAGCTTCTTGAAGACAAACAACGTCTGTAGCGACCCTTTGCAGGCAGCGGAACCCCCCACCTG
GCGACAGGTGCCTCTGCGGCCAAAAGCCACGTGTATAAGATACACCTGCAAAGGCGGCACAACCCCAGTG
CCACGTTGTGAGTTGGATAGTTGTGGAAAGAGTCAAATGGCTCTCCTCAAGCGTATTCAACAAGGGGCTG
AAGGATGCCCAGAAGGTACCCCATTGTATGGGATCTGATCTGGGGCCTCGGTGCACATGCTTTACATGTG
TTTAGTCGAGGTTAAAAAAACGTCTAGGCCCCCCGAACCACGGGGACGTGGTTTTCCTTTGAAAAACACG
ATGATAATATGGCCACAACCATGACCGAGTACAAGCCCACGGTGCGCCTCGCCACCCGCGACGACGTCCC
CCGGGCCGTACGCACCCTCGCCGCCGCGTTCGCCGACTACCCCGCCACGCGCCACACCGTCGACCCGGAC
CGCCACATCGAGCGGGTCACCGAGCTGCAAGAACTCTTCCTCACGCGCGTCGGGCTCGACATCGGCAAGG
TGTGGGTCGCGGACGACGGCGCCGCGGTGGCGGTCTGGACCACGCCGGAGAGCGTCGAAGCGGGGGCGGT
GTTCGCCGAGATCGGCCCGCGCATGGCCGAGTTGAGCGGTTCCCGGCTGGCCGCGCAGCAACAGATGGAA
GGCCTCCTGGCGCCGCACCGGCCCAAGGAGCCCGCGTGGTTCCTGGCCACCGTCGGCGTCTCGCCCGACC
ACCAGGGCAAGGGTCTGGGCAGCGCCGTCGTGCTCCCCGGAGTGGAGGCGGCCGAGCGCGCCGGGGTGCC
CGCCTTCCTGGAGACCTCCGCGCCCCGCAACCTCCCCTTCTACGAGCGGCTCGGCTTCACCGTCACCGCC
GACGTCGAGGTGCCCGAAGGACCGCGCACCTGGTGCATGACCCGCAAGCCCGGTGCCTGACTCGAGTCTA
GAGGGCCCGTTTAAACCCGCTGATCAGCCTCGACTGTGCCTTCTAGTTGCCAGCCATCTGTTGTTTGCCC
CTCCCCCGTGCCTTCCTTGACCCTGGAAGGTGCCACTCCCACTGTCCTTTCCTAATAAAATGAGGAAATT
GCATCGCATTGTCTGAGTAGGTGTCATTCTATTCTGGGGGGTGGGGTGGGGCAGGACAGCAAGGGGGAGG
ATTGGGAAGACAATAGCAGGCATGCTGGGGATGCGGTGGGCTCTATGGCTTCTGAGGCGGAAAGAACCAG
CTGGGGCTCTAGGGGGTATCCCC
[124 nt withheld, positions 8984-9107]
C
[91 nt withheld, positions 9109-9199]
A
[49 nt withheld, positions 9201-9249]
CCTTTGACGTTGGAGTCCACGTTCTTT
[37 nt withheld, positions 9277-9313]
ACCCTATCTCGGTCTATTCTTTTGATTTATAAGGGATTTTGCCGATTTCGGCCTATTGGTTAAAAAATGA
GCTGATTTAACAAAAATTTAACGCGAATTAATTCTGTGGAATGTGTGTCAGTTAGGGTGTGGAAAGTCCC
CAGGCTCCCCAGCAGGCAGAAGTATGCAAAGCATGCATCTCAATTAGTCAGCAACCAGGTGTGGAAAGTC
CCCAGGCTCCCCAGCAGGCAGAAGTATGCAAAGCATGCATCTCAATTAGTCAGCAACCATAGTCCCGCCC
CTAACTCCGCCCATCCCGCCCCTAACTCCGCCCAGTTCCGCCCATTCTCCGCCCCATGGCTGACTAATTT
TTTTTATTTATGCAGAGGCCGAGGCCGCCTCTGCCTCTGAGCTATTCCAGAAGTAGTGAGGAGGCTTTTT
TGGAGGCCTAGGCTTTTGCAAAAAGCTCCCGGGAGCTTGTATATCCATTTTCGGATCTGATCAGCACGTG
TTGACAATTAATCATCGGCATAGTATATCGGCATAGTATAATACGACAAGGTGAGGAACTAAACCATGGC
CAAGTTGACCAGTGCCGTTCCGGTGCTCACCGCGCGCGACGTCGCCGGAGCGGTCGAGTTCTGGACCGAC
CGGCTCGGGTTCTCCCGGGACTTCGTGGAGGACGACTTCGCCGGTGTGGTCCGGGACGACGTGACCCTGT
TCATCAGCGCGGTCCAGGACCAGGTGGTGCCGGACAACACCCTGGCCTGGGTGTGGGTGCGCGGCCTGGA
CGAGCTGTACGCCGAGTGGTCGGAGGTCGTGTCCACGAACTTCCGGGACGCCTCCGGGCCGGCCATGACC
GAGATCGGCGAGCAGCCGTGGGGGCGGGAGTTCGCCCTGCGCGACCCGGCCGGCAACTGCGTGCACTTCG
TGGCCGAGGAGCAGGACTGACACGTGCTACGAGATTTCGATTCCACCGCCGCCTTCTATGAAAGGTTGGG
CTTCGGAATCGTTTTCCGGGACGCCGGCTGGATGATCCTCCAGCGCGGGGATCTCATGCTGGAGTTCTTC
GCCCACCCCAACTTGTTTATTGCAGCTTATAATGGTTACAAATAAAGCAATAGCATCACAAATTTCACAA
ATAAAGCATTTTTTTCACTGCATTCTAGTTGTGGTTTGTCCAAACTCATCAATGTATCTTATCATGTCTG
TATACCGTCGACCTCTAGCTAGAGCTTGGCGTAATCATGGTCATAGCTGTTTCCTGTGTGAAATTGTTAT
CCGCTCACAATTCCACACAACATACGAGCCGGAAGCATAAAGTGTAAAGCCTGGGGTGCCTAATGAGTGA
GCTAACTCACATTAATTGCGTTGCGCTCACTGCCCGCTTTCCAGTCGGGAAACCTGTCGTGCCAGCTGCA
TTAATGAATCGGCCAACGCGCGGGGAGAGGCGGTTTGCGTATTGGGCGCTCTTCCGCTTCCTCGCTCACT
GACTCGCTGCGCTCGGTCGTTCGGCTGCGGCGAGCGGTATCAGCTCACTCAAAGGCGGTAATACGGTTAT
CCACAGAATCAGGGGATAACGCAGGAAAGAACATGTGAGCAAAAGGCCAGCAAAAGGCCAGGAACCGTAA
AAAGGCCGCGTTGCTGGCGTTTTTCCATAGGCTCCGCCCCCCTGACGAGCATCACAAAAATCGACGCTCA
AGTCAGAGGTGGCGAAACCCGACAGGACTATAAAGATACCAGGCGTTTCCCCCTGGAAGCTCCCTCGTGC
GCTCTCCTGTTCCGACCCTGCCGCTTACCGGATACCTGTCCGCCTTTCTCCCTTCGGGAAGCGTGGCGCT
TTCTCATAGCTCACGCTGTAGGTATCTCAGTTCGGTGTAGGTCGTTCGCTCCAAGCTGGGCTGTGTGCAC
GAACCCCCCGTTCAGCCCGACCGCTGCGCCTTATCCGGTAACTATCGTCTTGAGTCCAACCCGGTAAGAC
ACGACTTATCGCCACTGGCAGCAGCCACTGGTAACAGGATTAGCAGAGCGAGGTATGTAGGCGGTGCTAC
AGAGTTCTTGAAGTGGTGGCCTAACTACGGCTACACTAGAAGAACAGTATTTGGTATCTGCGCTCTGCTG
AAGCCAGTTACCTTCGGAAAAAGAGTTGGTAGCTCTTGATCCGGCAAACAAACCACCGCTGGTAGCGGTT
TTTTTGTTTGCAAGCAGCAGATTACGCGCAGAAAAAAAGGATCTCAAGAAGATCCTTTGATCTTTTCTAC
GGGGTCTGACGCTCAGTGGAACGAAAACTCACGTTAAGGGATTTTGGTCATGAGATTATCAAAAAGGATC
TTCACCTAGATCCTTTTAAATTAAAAATGAAGTTTTAAATCAATCTAAAGTATATATGAGTAAACTTGGT
CTGACAGTTACCAATGCTTAATCAGTGAGGCACCTATCTCAGCGATCTGTCTATTTCGTTCATCCATAGT
TGCCTGACTCCCCGTCGTGTAGATAACTACGATACGGGAGGGCTTACCATCTGGCCCCAGTGCTGCAATG
ATACCGCGAGACCCACGCTCACCGGCTCCAGATTTATCAGCAATAAACCAGCCAGCCGGAAGGGCCGAGC
GCAGAAGTGGTCCTGCAACTTTATCCGCCTCCATCCAGTCTATTAATTGTTGCCGGGAAGCTAGAGTAAG
TAGTTCGCCAGTTAATAGTTTGCGCAACGTTGTTGCCATTGCTACAGGCATCGTGGTGTCACGCTCGTCG
TTTGGTATGGCTTCATTCAGCTCCGGTTCCCAACGATCAAGGCGAGTTACATGATCCCCCATGTTGTGCA
AAAAAGCGGTTAGCTCCTTCGGTCCTCCGATCGTTGTCAGAAGTAAGTTGGCCGCAGTGTTATCACTCAT
GGTTATGGCAGCACTGCATAATTCTCTTACTGTCATGCCATCCGTAAGATGCTTTTCTGTGACTGGTGAG
TACTCAACCAAGTCATTCTGAGAATAGTGTATGCGGCGACCGAGTTGCTCTTGCCCGGCGTCAATACGGG
ATAATACCGCGCCACATAGCAGAACTTTAAAAGTGCTCATCATTGGAAAACGTTCTTCGGGGCGAAAACT
CTCAAGGATCTTACCGCTGTTGAGATCCAGTTCGATGTAACCCACTCGTGCACCCAACTGATCTTCAGCA
TCTTTTACTTTCACCAGCGTTTCTGGGTGAGCAAAAACAGGAAGGCAAAATGCCGCAAAAAAGGGAATAA
GGGCGACACGGAAATGTTGAATACTCATACTCTTCCTTTTTCAATATTATTGAAGCATTTATCAGGGTTA
TTGTCTCATGAGCGGATACATATTTGAATGTATTTAGAAAAATAAACAAATAGGGGTTCCGCGCACATTT
CCCCGAAAAGTGCCACCTGACGTC
Features (pLannotate 1.2.2; 32 found; start..end, strand, type, name):
     28..80      -  misc_feature   bom (fragment): basis of mobility region from pBR322
    235..614     +  enhancer       CMV enhancer: human cytomegalovirus immediate early enhancer
    615..699     +  promoter       CMV promoter (fragment): human cytomegalovirus (CMV) immediate early promoter
    725..769     +  promoter       CMVd3 promoter: truncated human cytomegalovirus (CMV) immediate early promoter that yields strongly reduced expression relative to the full-length promoter
    771..790     +  promoter       PLtetO-1 promoter (fragment): modified phage lambda PL promoter with tet operator sites (Lutz and Bujard, 1997)
    792..811     +  promoter       PLtetO-1 promoter (fragment): modified phage lambda PL promoter with tet operator sites (Lutz and Bujard, 1997)
    819..852     +  promoter       TRE3GV promoter (fragment): 3rd-generation Tet-responsive promoter that can be activated by binding of Tet-On® 3G, optimized for retroviral and lentiviral vectors
    960..5426    +  CDS            CAMSAP2: CAMP2_HUMAN - Also known as CAMSAP1L1 From Homo sapiens (Human).
   5460..5525    +  CDS            GCN4 (fragment): GCN4_YEAST - Also known as AAS101 From Saccharomyces cerevisiae (strain ATCC 204508 / S288c) (Baker's yeast).
   5622..5687    +  CDS            GCN4_v1: GCN4 peptide that allows binding to an scFv-GFP fusion protein (Tanenbaum et al., 2014)
   6360..6385    +  CDS            GCN4_v1 (fragment): GCN4 peptide that allows binding to an scFv-GFP fusion protein (Tanenbaum et al., 2014)
   6432..6454    +  CDS            GST (fragment): glutathione S-transferase from Schistosoma japonicum
   6489..6530    +  CDS            GCN4_v4 (fragment): GCN4 peptide optimized to improve solubility while preserving binding to an scFv-GFP fusion protein (Tanenbaum et al., 2014)
   6893..6916    +  CDS            GCN4_v4 (fragment): GCN4 peptide optimized to improve solubility while preserving binding to an scFv-GFP fusion protein (Tanenbaum et al., 2014)
   7221..7243    +  CDS            GCN4_v4 (fragment): GCN4 peptide optimized to improve solubility while preserving binding to an scFv-GFP fusion protein (Tanenbaum et al., 2014)
   7595..8057    +  misc_feature   IRES: internal ribosome entry site (IRES) of the encephalomyocarditis virus (EMCV)
   8071..8670    +  CDS            PuroR: puromycin N-acetyltransferase; pac from Streptomyces alboniger; confers resistance to puromycin
   8714..8938    +  polyA_signal   bGH poly(A) signal: bovine growth hormone polyadenylation signal
   8942..8963    +  promoter       SV40 promoter (fragment): SV40 enhancer and early promoter
   8984..9412    +  rep_origin     f1 ori (sequence partly withheld): f1 bacteriophage origin of replication; arrow indicates direction of (+) strand synthesis
   9426..9755    +  promoter       SV40 promoter: SV40 enhancer and early promoter
   9803..9850    +  promoter       EM7 promoter: synthetic bacterial promoter&nbsp
   9869..10243   +  CDS            BleoR: antibiotic-binding protein; Sh ble from Streptoalloteichus hindustanus; confers resistance to bleomycin, phleomycin, and Zeocin™
  10253..10378   +  CDS            ble (fragment): BLE_KLEPN - Experimental evidence at protein level: Swiss-Prot protein existence level 1. Binding protein with a strong affinity to the bleomycin family of antibiotics. Binds to CL990; an antimitotic-antibiotic compound. From Klebsiella pneumoniae.
  10373..10494   +  polyA_signal   SV40 poly(A) signal: SV40 polyadenylation signal
  10565..10587   -  protein_bind   lac operator (fragment): The lac repressor binds to the lac operator to inhibit transcription in E. coli. This inhibition can be relieved by adding lactose or isopropyl-β-D-thiogalactopyranoside (IPTG). lac repressor encoded by lacI
  10591..10621   -  promoter       lac promoter: promoter for the E. coli lac operon
  10636..10657   -  protein_bind   CAP binding site: CAP binding activates transcription in the presence of cAMP. E. coli catabolite activator protein
  10670..10762   -  CDS            lacI (fragment): lac repressor; lacI; The lac repressor binds to the lac operator to inhibit transcription in E. coli. This inhibition can be relieved by adding lactose or isopropyl-β-D-thiogalactopyranoside (IPTG).
  10945..11530   -  rep_origin     ori: high-copy-number ColE1/pMB1/pBR322/pUC origin of replication
  11701..12561   -  CDS            AmpR: β-lactamase; bla; confers resistance to ampicillin, carbenicillin, and related antibiotics
  12562..12666   -  promoter       AmpR promoter: bla
