[The description below was written by a language model from this plasmid's Addgene catalogue record and pLannotate feature annotations shown in this document.]
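Description:
pcDNA4TO-CAMSAP1L1-24xGCN4-IRES-puro is a mammalian expression plasmid of about 12.7 kb built on the pcDNA4TO backbone. It is maintained in E. coli through a high-copy ColE1/pUC-type origin and an ampicillin resistance gene (β-lactamase with its own promoter), and it also carries an f1 phage origin. Expression in mammalian cells is driven by the CMV immediate-early enhancer and promoter. The short tet-operator-like matches annotated just downstream are consistent with the tetracycline-regulatable CMV/TetO design of this backbone, in which transcription is held off in cells expressing the Tet repressor and induced with tetracycline or doxycycline, and is constitutive in cells lacking the repressor.

The payload is the human CAMSAP1L1 coding sequence (annotated as CAMSAP2) followed by the SunTag array. According to the construct name this array consists of 24 copies of a GCN4 peptide epitope. The automated annotation picks out only scattered GCN4 copies and fragments across the roughly 2 kb repeat region, and a very short GST hit within it is probably spurious. Each GCN4 peptide can be bound by a separately expressed scFv-GFP fusion, so a single CAMSAP1L1 molecule recruits many fluorophores, giving enough signal for single-molecule imaging, which is the stated purpose. Downstream, an EMCV IRES allows translation of puromycin N-acetyltransferase from the same transcript, which ends at the bGH polyadenylation signal, linking puromycin selection to expression of the fusion. The backbone additionally retains an SV40/EM7-driven bleomycin/Zeocin resistance cassette with an SV40 polyadenylation signal, offering a second selection option.
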