Addgene plasmid #60912: pcDNA4TO-CAMSAP1L1-24xGCN4-IRES-puro
Purpose: Enocdes Camsap1L1 fused to the SunTag for single molecule imaging
Depositing lab: Ron Vale. Depositing organization: University of California, San Francisco (UCSF). Publication: A Protein-Tagging System for Signal Amplification in Gene Expression and Fluorescence Imaging. Tanenbaum ME, Gilbert LA, Qi LS, Weissman JS, Vale RD. Cell. 2014 Oct 8. pii: S0092-8674(14)01227-6. doi: 10.1016/j.cell.2014.09.039. PubMed 25307933.
Backbone
  Vector backbone: pcDNA4TO
  Vector type: Mammalian Expression
Growth in bacteria
  Bacterial resistance: Ampicillin, 100 μg/mL
  Growth temperature: 37°C
  Growth strain: Top10
  Copy number: High Copy
Gene/Insert
  Gene/Insert name: Camsap1L1
Terms and licenses: Academic/Nonprofit Terms; Industry Terms: Not Available to Industry
Depositor comments: For more information, visit https://valelab4.ucsf.edu/external/research/suntag.html
How to cite: pcDNA4TO-CAMSAP1L1-24xGCN4-IRES-puro was a gift from Ron Vale (Addgene plasmid # 60912 ; http://n2t.net/addgene:60912 ; RRID:Addgene_60912)
