>Addgene plasmid #60912 | pcDNA4TO-CAMSAP1L1-24xGCN4-IRES-puro | addgene partial sequence | sequence record 102849 | CAMSAP1L1-F 5'-CAGTTTAGCCACATACCCGC-3'
CCATTCATAGCCATTTATGGCAGACCAAAAGACCAGTAACACCCAAAAAACTTTTACCCACTAAGGCAGG
TGTACAAAGCGGTCCGGGAGGTTCTGGAGGATTGTTGCCCAAAAACTACCACTTGGAGAACGAGGTCGCA
AGGTTGAAAAAATTGGTCGGTGAGCGTGGCGGCTCAGGCGGCCTTCTTCCAAAAAATTATCATCTTGAAA
ATGAAGTTGCTAGACTTAAAAAACTTGTTGGAGAAAGAGGCGGGAGCGGCGGCCTGCTGCCCAAGAACTA
CCACCTGGAGAACGAGGTCGCCCGCCTGAAGAAGCTGGTCGGCGAGCGCGGTGGTTCTGGAGGTTTGCTC
CCAAAGAACTACCACTTGGAAAACGAAGTCGCAAGATTGAAGAAGTTGGTCGGTGAAAGAGGAGGAAGCG
GAGGATTATTACCTAAAAATTATCATTTGGAAAATGAAGTTGCTAGATTGAAGAAGTTGGTTGGAGAGAG
AGGGGGGTCTGGAGGACTACTACCGAAAAACTACCACCTAGAGAACGAGGTGGCCCGACTAAAAAAGCTA
GTGGGCGAGCGCGGCGGCAGTGGCGGCCTCCTCCCCAAGAATTACCACCTCGAAAATGAAGTAGCAAGGC
TCAAGAAGCTCGTAGGAGAAAGAGGTGGTTCCGGGGGACTCCTTCCAAAAAACTATCATCTTG
