>Addgene plasmid #60912 | pcDNA4TO-CAMSAP1L1-24xGCN4-IRES-puro | addgene partial sequence | sequence record 104223 | pGEX3 5'-CCGGGAGCTGCATGTGTCAGAGG-3'
ACGAAGTGGCTCGTCTTAAGAAACTCGTAGGAGAAAGAGGTGGCAGTGGAGGTCTGCTTCCCAAGAATTA
CCACCTGGAAAATGAGGTAGCTAGACTGAAAAAGCTCGTAGGCGAGCGCGGGGGAAGTGGGGGATTGCTG
CCAAAAAATTATCATTTGGAGAACGAAGTAGCACGACTAAAGAAATTAGTTGGGGAGAGGGGGGGATCGG
GTGGCTTACTCCCGAAAAATTATCATCTCGAAAACGAAGTGGCTCGGCTAAAAAAGTTAGTTGGAGAGCG
TGGCGGTTCTGGAGGCCTATTACCAAAAAACTACCACCTCGAAAATGAGGTGGCACGCTTAAAAAAGCTG
GTCGGAGAACGGGGAGGCAGTGGTGGCCTACTACCCAAGAATTATCATCTTGAGAACGAGGTAGCGCGTT
TGAAGAAGCTCGTCGGTGAAAGAGGTGGCTCAGGAGGGCTGCTCCCAAAGAACTATCATCTTGAAAATGA
GGTCGCTCGATTAAAAAAGTTAGTGGGCGAGAGGGGAGGCAGTGGTGGGCTACTTCCTAAGAATTACCAC
CTCGAAAACGAAGTAGCTCGATTAAAGAAATTGGTCGGTGAGAGAGGTGGGTCGGGTGGCTTANTGCCGA
AAAATTATCATCTGGAAAATGAGGTAGCGAGACTAAAAAAGCTCGTAGGTGAGAGAGGGGGTTCTGGCGG
CTTGCTACCAAAAAATTATCATCTTGAGAACGAAGTTGCTAGGCTCAAAAAGCTGGTTGGAGAGCGCGGC
GGCTCAGGCGGTCTGTTACCCAAAAACTACCACTTGGAAAATGAGGTTGCCAGATTGAA
