>Addgene plasmid #60912 | pcDNA4TO-CAMSAP1L1-24xGCN4-IRES-puro | addgene partial sequence | sequence record 105921 | CMV-F 5'-CGCAAATGGGCGGTAGGCGTG-3'
TATCAGTGATAGAGATCTCCCTATCAGTGATAGAGATCGTCGACGAGCTCGTTTAGTGAACCGTCAGATC
GCCTGGAGACGCCATCCACGCTGTTTTGACCTCCATAGAAGACACCGGGACCGATCCAGCCTCCGGACTC
TAGCGTTTAAACTTAAGCTTGGTACCGAGCTCGGATCCGGCCACCATGGGGGATGCTGCAGACCCCAGGG
AGATGAGAAAGACGTTCATTGTTCCAGCCATCAAGCCTTTTGACCACTATGATTTCTCCAGGGCCAAAAT
CGCCTGCAATCTGGCCTGGCTGGTGGCCAAAGCCTTTGGGACAGAAAATGTGCCAGAGGAACTTCAAGAA
CCATTTTACACAGATCAGTATGACCAGGAACACATCAAACCACCTGTTGTTAATTTGCTTCTATCGGCTG
AACTATACTGTCGTGCTGGGAGTCTCATTCTCAAGAGTGATGCTGCAAAACCCCTTTTGGGCCATGATGC
TGTAATCCAGGCTTTAGCACAGAAAGGTCTTTATGTCACTGACCAGGAAAAATTGGTAACTGAACGAGAT
CTCCACAAGAAACCCATACAGATGAGTGCACATTTGGCCATGATCGATACCCTCATGATGGCTTATACTG
TAGAAATGGTCAGTATAGAAAAAGTAATTGCGTGTGCTCAGCAGTATTCAGCTTTTTTTCAAGCCACAGA
TCTGCCCTATGATATTGAGGACGCTGTCATGTACT
