>Addgene plasmid #60912 | pcDNA4TO-CAMSAP1L1-24xGCN4-IRES-puro | addgene partial sequence | sequence record 105924 | LNCX 5'-AGCTCGTTTAGTGAACCGTCAGATC-3'
GATCCAGCCTCCGGACTCTAGCGTTTAAACTTAAGCTTGGTACCGAGCTCGGATCCGGCCACCATGGGGG
ATGCTGCAGACCCCAGGGAGATGAGAAAGACGTTCATTGTTCCAGCCATCAAGCCTTTTGACCACTATGA
TTTCTCCAGGGCCAAAATCGCCTGCAATCTGGCCTGGCTGGTGGCCAAAGCCTTTGGGACAGAAAATGTG
CCAGAGGAACTTCAAGAACCATTTTACACAGATCAGTATGACCAGGAACACATCAAACCACCTGTTGTTA
ATTTGCTTCTATCGGCTGAACTATACTGTCGTGCTGGGAGTCTCATTCTCAAGAGTGATGCTGCAAAACC
CCTTTTGGGCCATGATGCTGTAATCCAGGCTTTAGCACAGAAAGGTCTTTATGTCACTGACCAGGAAAAA
TTGGTAACTGAACGAGATCTCCACAAGAAACCCATACAGATGAGTGCACATTTGGCCATGATCGATACCC
TCATGATGGCTTATACTGTAGAAATGGTCAGTATAGAAAAAGTAATTGCGTGTGCTCAGCAGTATTCAGC
TTTTTTTCAAGCCACAGATCTGCCCTATGATATTGAGGACGCTGTCATGTACTGGAT
