>Addgene plasmid #60912 | pcDNA4TO-CAMSAP1L1-24xGCN4-IRES-puro | addgene partial sequence | sequence record 105927 | Amp-R 5'-ATAATACCGCGCCACATAGC-3'
CTCTCAAGGATCTTACCGCTGTTGAGATCCAGTTCGATGTAACCCACTCGTGCACCCAACTGATCTTCAG
CATCTTTTACTTTCACCAGCGTTTCTGGGTGAGCAAAAACAGGAAGGCAAAATGCCGCAAAAAAGGGAAT
AAGGGCGACACGGAAATGTTGAATACTCATACTCTTCCTTTTTCAATATTATTGAAGCATTTATCAGGGT
TATTGTCTCATGAGCGGATACATATTTGAATGTATTTAGAAAAATAAACAAATAGGGGTTCCGCGCACAT
TTCCCCGAAAAGTGCCACCTGACGTCGACGGATCGGGAGATCTCCCGATCCCCTATGGTGCACTCTCAGT
ACAATCTGCTCTGATGCCGCATAGTTAAGCCAGTATCTGCTCCCTGCTTGTGTGTTGGAGGTCGCTGAGT
AGTGCGCGAGCAAAATTTAAGCTACAACAAGGCAAGGCTTGACCGACAATTGCATGAAGAATCTGCTTAG
GGTTAGGCGTTTTGCGCTGCTTCGCGATGTACGGGCCAGATATACGCGTTGACATTGATTATTGACTAGT
TATTAATAGTAATCAATTACGGGGTCATTAGTTCATAGCCCATATATGGAGTTCCGCGTTACATAACTTA
C
